Addgene plasmid #201388: M_NES 80kDa
Purpose: Nucleocytoplasmic transport probe
Depositing lab: Pere Roca-Cusachs. Depositing organization: Institut de Bioenginyeria de Catalunya (IBEC).
Backbone
  Vector backbone: pEGFP-C3
  Vector type: Mammalian Expression
Growth in bacteria
  Bacterial resistance: Kanamycin, 50 μg/mL
  Growth temperature: 37°C
  Growth strain: DH5alpha
  Copy number: High Copy
Gene/Insert
  Gene/Insert name: MAPK_NES-EGFP-8PrA
  Species: Synthetic
  Cloning method: Ligation Independent Cloning
Terms and licenses: Academic/Nonprofit Terms; Industry Terms: Not Available to Industry
Depositor comments: Internal lab code: IG089/P580. Related to Andreu, Ignasi Granero-Moya et al. 2022 Nat Cell Biol. (https://pubmed.ncbi.nlm.nih.gov/35681009/)
How to cite: M_NES 80kDa was a gift from Pere Roca-Cusachs (Addgene plasmid # 201388 ; http://n2t.net/addgene:201388 ; RRID:Addgene_201388)
