[The description below was written by a language model from this plasmid's Addgene catalogue record and pLannotate feature annotations shown in this document.]
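Description:
M_NES 80kDa is a mammalian expression plasmid built on the pEGFP-C3 backbone and deposited as a nucleocytoplasmic transport probe. It replicates in E. coli at high copy from a ColE1/pUC-type origin and also carries an f1 origin. Selection relies on a single NeoR/KanR (Tn5 aminoglycoside phosphotransferase) gene placed behind both a bacterial bla-type promoter and the SV40 early promoter and followed by the HSV TK polyadenylation signal. This gene gives kanamycin resistance in bacteria and can confer G418 resistance in mammalian cells.

The payload is a synthetic fusion, MAPK_NES-EGFP-8PrA, driven by the human CMV immediate-early enhancer and promoter. As the insert name indicates, a nuclear export signal described as MAPK-derived sits at the N-terminus, although it is not annotated separately in the feature table. It presumably lies in the short stretch between the promoter and the EGFP coding sequence. EGFP is followed by repeated immunoglobulin-binding domains of Staphylococcus aureus protein A; the name implies eight copies, and the annotation software detects them only as partial protein A matches. These repeats appear to act as inert bulk, bringing the fluorescent cargo to the roughly 80 kDa named in the title. Downstream lie a His-tag fragment, a short T7 gene 10-derived tag fragment and a T7 terminator, which are probably remnants of a bacterial expression source. A fragment of the SV40 poly(A) signal follows them.

Expressed in cells, the protein is a fluorescent cargo of defined size bearing an export signal, so its nuclear versus cytoplasmic distribution reports on transport across nuclear pores. The "80kDa" label suggests it belongs to a series of probes differing in molecular weight, though the record does not list the other members.
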