Features (pLannotate 1.2.2; 18 found; start..end, strand, type, name):
      8..311     +  enhancer       CMV enhancer: human cytomegalovirus immediate early enhancer
    312..515     +  promoter       CMV promoter: human cytomegalovirus (CMV) immediate early promoter
    608..1321    +  CDS            EGFP: EGFP is a basic (constitutively fluorescent) green fluorescent protein published in 1996, derived from Aequorea victoria. It is reported to be a rapidly-maturing weak dimer with moderate acid sensitivity.
   1277..2155    +  CDS            spa (fragment): SPA_STAAE - Experimental evidence at protein level: Swiss-Prot protein existence level 1. Plays a role in the inhibition of the host innate and adaptive immune responses. Possesses five immunoglobulin-binding domains that capture both the fragment crystallizable region (Fc region) and the Fab region (part of Ig that identifies antigen) of immunoglobulins (By similarity). In turn, Staphylococcus aureus is protected from phagocytic killing via inhibition of Ig Fc region. In addition, the host elicited B-cell response is prevented due to a decrease of antibody-secreting cell proliferation that en
   2444..2695    +  CDS            protein A (fragment): immunoglobulin binding domains of Staphylocuccus aureus protein A
   2705..2722    +  CDS            9xHis (fragment): 9xHis affinity tag
   2732..2781    +  CDS            SET1 (fragment): solubility-enhancement tag derived from T7 phage gene 10B
   2789..2836    +  terminator     T7 terminator: transcription terminator for bacteriophage T7 RNA polymerase
   2861..2892    +  polyA_signal   SV40 poly(A) signal (fragment): SV40 polyadenylation signal
   2926..3354    -  rep_origin     f1 ori (sequence partly withheld): f1 bacteriophage origin of replication; arrow indicates direction of (+) strand synthesis
   3381..3485    +  promoter       AmpR promoter: bla
   3554..3764    +  promoter       SV40 promoter: SV40 early promoter
   3807..4601    +  CDS            NeoR/KanR: aminoglycoside phosphotransferase from Tn5; aph(3')-II (or nptII); confers resistance to neomycin, kanamycin, and G418 (Geneticin®)
   4622..4774    +  CDS            ble (fragment): BLE_KLEPN - Experimental evidence at protein level: Swiss-Prot protein existence level 1. Binding protein with a strong affinity to the bleomycin family of antibiotics. Binds to CL990; an antimitotic-antibiotic compound. From Klebsiella pneumoniae.
   4833..4880    +  polyA_signal   HSV TK poly(A) signal: herpes simplex virus thymidine kinase polyadenylation signal (Cole and Stacy, 1985)
   4971..4987    -  polyA_signal   bGH poly(A) signal (fragment): bovine growth hormone polyadenylation signal
   5209..5797    +  rep_origin     ori: high-copy-number ColE1/pMB1/pBR322/pUC origin of replication
   5912..5964    +  enhancer       CMV enhancer (fragment): human cytomegalovirus immediate early enhancer
>Addgene plasmid #201388 | M_NES 80kDa | addgene full sequence | sequence record 399888 | Addgene NGS Result
AGTTCCGCGTTACATAACTTACGGTAAATGGCCCGCCTGGCTGACCGCCCAACGACCCCCGCCCATTGAC
GTCAATAATGACGTATGTTCCCATAGTAACGCCAATAGGGACTTTCCATTGACGTCAATGGGTGGAGTAT
TTACGGTAAACTGCCCACTTGGCAGTACATCAAGTGTATCATATGCCAAGTACGCCCCCTATTGACGTCA
ATGACGGTAAATGGCCCGCCTGGCATTATGCCCAGTACATGACCTTATGGGACTTTCCTACTTGGCAGTA
CATCTACGTATTAGTCATCGCTATTACCATGGTGATGCGGTTTTGGCAGTACATCAATGGGCGTGGATAG
CGGTTTGACTCACGGGGATTTCCAAGTCTCCACCCCATTGACGTCAATGGGAGTTTGTTTTGGCACCAAA
ATCAACGGGACTTTCCAAAATGTCGTAACAACTCCGCCCCATTGACGCAAATGGGCGGTAGGCGTGTACG
GTGGGAGGTCTATATAAGCAGAGCTGGTTTAGTGAACCGTCAGATCCGCTAGCGCTACCGGTCGCCACCA
TGCTTCAAAAAAAACTTGAAGAACTTGAACTTGGAGGCGGGGGCAGCGTGAGCAAGGGCGAGGAGCTGTT
CACCGGGGTGGTGCCCATCCTGGTCGAGCTGGACGGCGACGTAAACGGCCACAAGTTCAGCGTGTCCGGC
GAGGGCGAGGGCGATGCCACCTACGGCAAGCTGACCCTGAAGTTCATCTGCACCACCGGCAAGCTGCCCG
TGCCCTGGCCCACCCTCGTGACCACCCTGACCTACGGCGTGCAGTGCTTCAGCCGCTACCCCGACCACAT
GAAGCAGCACGACTTCTTCAAGTCCGCCATGCCCGAAGGCTACGTCCAGGAGCGCACCATCTTCTTCAAG
GACGACGGCAACTACAAGACCCGCGCCGAGGTGAAGTTCGAGGGCGACACCCTGGTGAACCGCATCGAGC
TGAAGGGCATCGACTTCAAGGAGGACGGCAACATCCTGGGGCACAAGCTGGAGTACAACTACAACAGCCA
CAACGTCTATATCATGGCCGACAAGCAGAAGAACGGCATCAAGGTGAACTTCAAGATCCGCCACAACATC
GAGGACGGCAGCGTGCAGCTCGCCGACCACTACCAGCAGAACACCCCCATCGGCGACGGCCCCGTGCTGC
TGCCCGACAACCACTACCTGAGCACCCAGTCCGCCCTGAGCAAAGACCCCAACGAGAAGCGCGATCACAT
GGTCCTGCTGGAGTTCGTGACCGCCGCCGGGATCACTCTCGGCATGGACGAGCTGTACAAGAAGCTTGCT
CAACAAAATGCTTTTTATCAAGTCTTAAATATGCCTAACTTAAATGCTGATCAACGCAATGGTTTTATCC
AAAGCCTTAAAGATGATCCAAGCCAAAGTGCTAACGTTTTAGGTGAAGCTCAAAAACTTAATGACTCTCA
AGCTCCAAAAGCTGATGCGCAACAAAATAACTTCAACAAAGATCAACAAAGCGCCTTCTATGAAATCTTG
AACATGCCTAACTTAAACGAAGCGCAACGTAACGGCTTCATTCAAAGTCTTAAAGACGACCCAAGCCAAA
GCACTAACGTTTTAGGTGAAGCTAAAAAATTAAACGAATCTCAAGCACCGAAAGCTGATAACAATTTCAA
CAAAGAACAACAAAATGCTTTCTATGAAATCTTGAATATGCCTAACTTAAACGAAGAACAACGCAATGGT
TTCATCCAAAGCTTAAAAGATGACCCAAGCCAAAGTGCTAACCTATTGTCAGAAGCTAAAAAGTTAAATG
AATCTCAAGCACCGAAAGCGGATAACAAATTCAACAAAGAACAACAAAATGCTTTCTATGAAATCTTACA
TTTACCTAACTTAAACGAAGAACAACGCAATGGTTTCATCCAAAGCCTAAAAGATGACCCAAGCCAAAGC
GCTAACCTTTTAGCAGAAGCTAAAAAGCTAAATGATGCTCAAGCACCAAAAGCTCAACAAAATGCTTTTT
ATCAAGTCTTAAATATGCCTAACTTAAATGCTGATCAACGCAATGGTTTTATCCAAAGCCTTAAAGATGA
TCCAAGCCAAAGTGCTAACGTTTTAGGTGAAGCTCAAAAACTTAATGACTCTCAAGCTCCAAAAGCTGAT
GCGCAACAAAATAACTTCAACAAAGATCAACAAAGCGCCTTCTATGAAATCTTGAACATGCCTAACTTAA
ACGAAGCGCAACGTAACGGCTTCATTCAAAGTCTTAAAGACGACCCAAGCCAAAGCACTAACGTTTTAGG
TGAAGCTAAAAAATTAAACGAATCTCAAGCACCGAAAGCTGATAACAATTTCAACAAAGAACAACAAAAT
GCTTTCTATGAAATCTTGAATATGCCTAACTTAAACGAAGAACAACGCAATGGTTTCATCCAAAGCTTAA
AAGATGACCCAAGCCAAAGTGCTAACCTATTGTCAGAAGCTAAAAAGTTAAATGAATCTCAAGCACCGAA
AGCGGATAACAAATTCAACAAAGAACAACAAAATGCTTTCTATGAAATCTTACATTTACCTAACTTAAAC
GAAGAACAACGCAATGGTTTCATCCAAAGCCTAAAAGATGACCCAAGCCAAAGCGCTAACCTTTTAGCAG
AAGCTAAAAAGCTAAATGATGCTCAAGCACCAAAATAACTCGAGCACCACCACCACCACCACTGAGATCC
GGCTGCTAACAAAGCCCGAAAGGAAGCTGAGTTGGCTGCTGCCACCGCTGAGCAATAACTAGCATAACCC
CTTGGGGCCTCTAAACGGGTCTTGAGGGGTTTTTTGCTGAAAGGAGGAACTATATCCGGATGTGGTTTGT
CCAAACTCATCAATGTATCTTAACGCGTAAATTGTAAGCGTTAATATTTTGTTAAAATTCGCGTTAAATT
TTTGTTAAATCAGCTCATTTTTTAACCAATAGGCCGAAATCGGCAAAATCCCTTATAAATCAAAAGAATA
GACCGAGATAGGGT
[37 nt withheld, positions 3025-3061]
AAAGAACGTGGACTCCAACGTCAAAGG
[49 nt withheld, positions 3089-3137]
T
[91 nt withheld, positions 3139-3229]
G
[124 nt withheld, positions 3231-3354]
CAGGTGGCACTTTTCGGGGAAATGTGCGCGGAACCCCTATTTGTTTATTTTTCTAAATACATTCAAATAT
GTATCCGCTCATGAGACAATAACCCTGATAAATGCTTCAATAATATTGAAAAAGGAAGAGTCCTGAGGCG
GAAAGAACCAGCTGTGGAATGTGTGTCAGTTAGGGTGTGGAAAGTCCCCAGGCTCCCCAGCAGGCAGAAG
TATGCAAAGCATGCATCTCAATTAGTCAGCAACCATAGTCCCGCCCCTAACTCCGCCCATCCCGCCCCTA
ACTCCGCCCAGTTCCGCCCATTCTCCGCCCCATGGCTGACTAATTTTTTTTATTTATGCAGAGGCCGAGG
CCGCCTCGGCCTCTGAGCTATTCCAGAAGTAGTGAGGAGGCTTTTTTGGAGGCCTAGGCTTTTGCAAAGA
TCGATCAAGAGACAGGATGAGGATCGTTTCGCATGATTGAACAAGATGGATTGCACGCAGGTTCTCCGGC
CGCTTGGGTGGAGAGGCTATTCGGCTATGACTGGGCACAACAGACAATCGGCTGCTCTGATGCCGCCGTG
TTCCGGCTGTCAGCGCAGGGGCGCCCGGTTCTTTTTGTCAAGACCGACCTGTCCGGTGCCCTGAATGAAC
TGCAAGACGAGGCAGCGCGGCTATCGTGGCTGGCCACGACGGGCGTTCCTTGCGCAGCTGTGCTCGACGT
TGTCACTGAAGCGGGAAGGGACTGGCTGCTATTGGGCGAAGTGCCGGGGCAGGATCTCCTGTCATCTCAC
CTTGCTCCTGCCGAGAAAGTATCCATCATGGCTGATGCAATGCGGCGGCTGCATACGCTTGATCCGGCTA
CCTGCCCATTCGACCACCAAGCGAAACATCGCATCGAGCGAGCACGTACTCGGATGGAAGCCGGTCTTGT
CGATCAGGATGATCTGGACGAAGAGCATCAGGGGCTCGCGCCAGCCGAACTGTTCGCCAGGCTCAAGGCG
AGCATGCCCGACGGCGAGGATCTCGTCGTGACCCATGGCGATGCCTGCTTGCCGAATATCATGGTGGAAA
ATGGCCGCTTTTCTGGATTCATCGACTGTGGCCGGCTGGGTGTGGCGGACCGCTATCAGGACATAGCGTT
GGCTACCCGTGATATTGCTGAAGAGCTTGGCGGCGAATGGGCTGACCGCTTCCTCGTGCTTTACGGTATC
GCCGCTCCCGATTCGCAGCGCATCGCCTTCTATCGCCTTCTTGACGAGTTCTTCTGAGCGGGACTCTGGG
GTTCGAAATGACCGACCAAGCGACGCCCAACCTGCCATCACGAGATTTCGATTCCACCGCCGCCTTCTAT
GAAAGGTTGGGCTTCGGAATCGTTTTCCGGGACGCCGGCTGGATGATCCTCCAGCGCGGGGATCTCATGC
TGGAGTTCTTCGCCCACCCTAGGGGGAGGCTAACTGAAACACGGAAGGAGACAATACCGGAAGGAACCCG
CGCTATGACGGCAATAAAAAGACAGAATAAAACGCACGGTGTTGGGTCGTTTGTTCATAAACGCGGGGTT
CGGTCCCAGGGCTGGCACTCTGTCGATACCCCACCGAGACCCCATTGGGGCCAATACGCCCGCGTTTCTT
CCTTTTCCCCACCCCACCCCCCAAGTTCGGGTGAAGGCCCAGGGCTCGCAGCCAACGTCGGGGCGGCAGG
CCCTGCCATAGCCTCAGGTTACTCATATATACTTTAGATTGATTTAAAACTTCATTTTTAATTTAAAAGG
ATCTAGGTGAAGATCCTTTTTGATAATCTCATGACCAAAATCCCTTAACGTGAGTTTTCGTTCCACTGAG
CGTCAGACCCCGTAGAAAAGATCAAAGGATCTTCTTGAGATCCTTTTTTTCTGCGCGTAATCTGCTGCTT
GCAAACAAAAAAACCACCGCTACCAGCGGTGGTTTGTTTGCCGGATCAAGAGCTACCAACTCTTTTTCCG
AAGGTAACTGGCTTCAGCAGAGCGCAGATACCAAATACTGTTCTTCTAGTGTAGCCGTAGTTAGGCCACC
ACTTCAAGAACTCTGTAGCACCGCCTACATACCTCGCTCTGCTAATCCTGTTACCAGTGGCTGCTGCCAG
TGGCGATAAGTCGTGTCTTACCGGGTTGGACTCAAGACGATAGTTACCGGATAAGGCGCAGCGGTCGGGC
TGAACGGGGGGTTCGTGCACACAGCCCAGCTTGGAGCGAACGACCTACACCGAACTGAGATACCTACAGC
GTGAGCTATGAGAAAGCGCCACGCTTCCCGAAGGGAGAAAGGCGGACAGGTATCCGGTAAGCGGCAGGGT
CGGAACAGGAGAGCGCACGAGGGAGCTTCCAGGGGGAAACGCCTGGTATCTTTATAGTCCTGTCGGGTTT
CGCCACCTCTGACTTGAGCGTCGATTTTTGTGATGCTCGTCAGGGGGGCGGAGCCTATGGAAAAACGCCA
GCAACGCGGCCTTTTTACGGTTCCTGGCCTTTTGCTGGCCTTTTGCTCACATGTTCTTTCCTGCGTTATC
CCCTGATTCTGTGGATAACCGTATTACCGCCATGCATTAGTTATTAATAGTAATCAATTACGGGGTCATT
AGTTCATAGCCCATATATGG
